>Addgene plasmid #165114 | EGFP-Nsp8 | addgene full sequence | sequence record 324307 | Addgene NGS Result
CGTTACATAACTTACGGTAAATGGCCCGCCTGGCTGACCGCCCAACGACCCCCGCCCATTGACGTCAATA
ATGACGTATGTTCCCATAGTAACGCCAATAGGGACTTTCCATTGACGTCAATGGGTGGAGTATTTACGGT
AAACTGCCCACTTGGCAGTACATCAAGTGTATCATATGCCAAGTACGCCCCCTATTGACGTCAATGACGG
TAAATGGCCCGCCTGGCATTATGCCCAGTACATGACCTTATGGGACTTTCCTACTTGGCAGTACATCTAC
GTATTAGTCATCGCTATTACCATGGTGATGCGGTTTTGGCAGTACATCAATGGGCGTGGATAGCGGTTTG
ACTCACGGGGATTTCCAAGTCTCCACCCCATTGACGTCAATGGGAGTTTGTTTTGGCACCAAAATCAACG
GGACTTTCCAAAATGTCGTAACAACTCCGCCCCATTGACGCAAATGGGCGGTAGGCGTGTACGGTGGGAG
GTCTATATAAGCAGAGCTGGTTTAGTGAACCGTCAGATCCGCTAGCGCTACCGGTCGCCACCATGGTGAG
CAAGGGCGAGGAGCTGTTCACCGGGGTGGTGCCCATCCTGGTCGAGCTGGACGGCGACGTAAACGGCCAC
AAGTTCAGCGTGTCCGGCGAGGGCGAGGGCGATGCCACCTACGGCAAGCTGACCCTGAAGTTCATCTGCA
CCACCGGCAAGCTGCCCGTGCCCTGGCCCACCCTCGTGACCACCCTGACCTACGGCGTGCAGTGCTTCAG
CCGCTACCCCGACCACATGAAGCAGCACGACTTCTTCAAGTCCGCCATGCCCGAAGGCTACGTCCAGGAG
CGCACCATCTTCTTCAAGGACGACGGCAACTACAAGACCCGCGCCGAGGTGAAGTTCGAGGGCGACACCC
TGGTGAACCGCATCGAGCTGAAGGGCATCGACTTCAAGGAGGACGGCAACATCCTGGGGCACAAGCTGGA
GTACAACTACAACAGCCACAACGTCTATATCATGGCCGACAAGCAGAAGAACGGCATCAAGGTGAACTTC
AAGATCCGCCACAACATCGAGGACGGCAGCGTGCAGCTCGCCGACCACTACCAGCAGAACACCCCCATCG
GCGACGGCCCCGTGCTGCTGCCCGACAACCACTACCTGAGCACCCAGTCCGCCCTGAGCAAAGACCCCAA
CGAGAAGCGCGATCACATGGTCCTGCTGGAGTTCGTGACCGCCGCCGGGATCACTCTCGGCATGGACGAG
CTGTACAAGTCCGGACTCAGATCTCGAGCTCAAGCTTCGAATTCTATGGCAATCGCATCTGAATTTTCTA
GTCTCCCCTCCTATGCAGCGTTTGCAACTGCCCAGGAGGCATACGAGCAGGCTGTTGCGAACGGCGACTC
CGAAGTGGTGCTGAAGAAGCTGAAAAAGTCTCTGAACGTCGCAAAATCCGAGTTTGATAGAGATGCAGCA
ATGCAAAGAAAGCTGGAGAAAATGGCAGATCAAGCTATGACACAAATGTACAAGCAGGCCCGCTCAGAGG
ATAAACGAGCTAAAGTTACCTCCGCAATGCAAACTATGCTGTTCACCATGCTGAGAAAGCTGGACAACGA
CGCGCTGAACAATATAATTAATAATGCGCGGGACGGGTGCGTACCCTTGAATATTATTCCCCTTACGACT
GCCGCGAAGCTCATGGTTGTCATACCAGATTATAACACTTACAAGAATACGTGTGATGGTACGACGTTCA
CTTATGCGTCTGCATTGTGGGAAATTCAGCAAGTGGTAGACGCTGATTCCAAGATAGTACAGTTGTCCGA
GATTAGCATGGACAACAGTCCCAATCTCGCTTGGCCTCTGATCGTTACCGCATTGAGGGCTAACAGCGCA
GTCAAACTGCAGTAAGGATCCACCGGATCTAGATAACTGATCATAATCAGCCATACCACATTTGTAGAGG
TTTTACTTGCTTTAAAAAACCTCCCACACCTCCCCCTGAACCTGAAACATAAAATGAATGCAATTGTTGT
TGTTAACTTGTTTATTGCAGCTTATAATGGTTACAAATAAAGCAATAGCATCACAAATTTCACAAATAAA
GCATTTTTTTCACTGCATTCTAGTTGTGGTTTGTCCAAACTCATCAATGTATCTTAACGCGTAAATTGTA
AGCGTTAATATTTTGTTAAAATTCGCGTTAAATTTTTGTTAAATCAGCTCATTTTTTAACCAATAGGCCG
AAATCGGCAAAATCCCTTATAAATCAAAAGAATAGACCGAGATAGGGT
[37 nt withheld, positions 2289-2325]
AAAGAACGTGGACTCCAACGTCAAAGG
[49 nt withheld, positions 2353-2401]
T
[91 nt withheld, positions 2403-2493]
G
[124 nt withheld, positions 2495-2618]
CAGGTGGCACTTTTCGGGGAAATGTGCGCGGAACCCCTATTTGTTTATTTTTCTAAATACATTCAAATAT
GTATCCGCTCATGAGACAATAACCCTGATAAATGCTTCAATAATATTGAAAAAGGAAGAGTCCTGAGGCG
GAAAGAACCAGCTGTGGAATGTGTGTCAGTTAGGGTGTGGAAAGTCCCCAGGCTCCCCAGCAGGCAGAAG
TATGCAAAGCATGCATCTCAATTAGTCAGCAACCAGGTGTGGAAAGTCCCCAGGCTCCCCAGCAGGCAGA
AGTATGCAAAGCATGCATCTCAATTAGTCAGCAACCATAGTCCCGCCCCTAACTCCGCCCATCCCGCCCC
TAACTCCGCCCAGTTCCGCCCATTCTCCGCCCCATGGCTGACTAATTTTTTTTATTTATGCAGAGGCCGA
GGCCGCCTCGGCCTCTGAGCTATTCCAGAAGTAGTGAGGAGGCTTTTTTGGAGGCCTAGGCTTTTGCAAA
GATCGATCAAGAGACAGGATGAGGATCGTTTCGCATGATTGAACAAGATGGATTGCACGCAGGTTCTCCG
GCCGCTTGGGTGGAGAGGCTATTCGGCTATGACTGGGCACAACAGACAATCGGCTGCTCTGATGCCGCCG
TGTTCCGGCTGTCAGCGCAGGGGCGCCCGGTTCTTTTTGTCAAGACCGACCTGTCCGGTGCCCTGAATGA
ACTGCAAGACGAGGCAGCGCGGCTATCGTGGCTGGCCACGACGGGCGTTCCTTGCGCAGCTGTGCTCGAC
GTTGTCACTGAAGCGGGAAGGGACTGGCTGCTATTGGGCGAAGTGCCGGGGCAGGATCTCCTGTCATCTC
ACCTTGCTCCTGCCGAGAAAGTATCCATCATGGCTGATGCAATGCGGCGGCTGCATACGCTTGATCCGGC
TACCTGCCCATTCGACCACCAAGCGAAACATCGCATCGAGCGAGCACGTACTCGGATGGAAGCCGGTCTT
GTCGATCAGGATGATCTGGACGAAGAGCATCAGGGGCTCGCGCCAGCCGAACTGTTCGCCAGGCTCAAGG
CGAGCATGCCCGACGGCGAGGATCTCGTCGTGACCCATGGCGATGCCTGCTTGCCGAATATCATGGTGGA
AAATGGCCGCTTTTCTGGATTCATCGACTGTGGCCGGCTGGGTGTGGCGGACCGCTATCAGGACATAGCG
TTGGCTACCCGTGATATTGCTGAAGAGCTTGGCGGCGAATGGGCTGACCGCTTCCTCGTGCTTTACGGTA
TCGCCGCTCCCGATTCGCAGCGCATCGCCTTCTATCGCCTTCTTGACGAGTTCTTCTGAGCGGGACTCTG
GGGTTCGAAATGACCGACCAAGCGACGCCCAACCTGCCATCACGAGATTTCGATTCCACCGCCGCCTTCT
ATGAAAGGTTGGGCTTCGGAATCGTTTTCCGGGACGCCGGCTGGATGATCCTCCAGCGCGGGGATCTCAT
GCTGGAGTTCTTCGCCCACCCTAGGGGGAGGCTAACTGAAACACGGAAGGAGACAATACCGGAAGGAACC
CGCGCTATGACGGCAATAAAAAGACAGAATAAAACGCACGGTGTTGGGTCGTTTGTTCATAAACGCGGGG
TTCGGTCCCAGGGCTGGCACTCTGTCGATACCCCACCGAGACCCCATTGGGGCCAATACGCCCGCGTTTC
TTCCTTTTCCCCACCCCACCCCCCAAGTTCGGGTGAAGGCCCAGGGCTCGCAGCCAACGTCGGGGCGGCA
GGCCCTGCCATAGCCTCAGGTTACTCATATATACTTTAGATTGATTTAAAACTTCATTTTTAATTTAAAA
GGATCTAGGTGAAGATCCTTTTTGATAATCTCATGACCAAAATCCCTTAACGTGAGTTTTCGTTCCACTG
AGCGTCAGACCCCGTAGAAAAGATCAAAGGATCTTCTTGAGATCCTTTTTTTCTGCGCGTAATCTGCTGC
TTGCAAACAAAAAAACCACCGCTACCAGCGGTGGTTTGTTTGCCGGATCAAGAGCTACCAACTCTTTTTC
CGAAGGTAACTGGCTTCAGCAGAGCGCAGATACCAAATACTGTTCTTCTAGTGTAGCCGTAGTTAGGCCA
CCACTTCAAGAACTCTGTAGCACCGCCTACATACCTCGCTCTGCTAATCCTGTTACCAGTGGCTGCTGCC
AGTGGCGATAAGTCGTGTCTTACCGGGTTGGACTCAAGACGATAGTTACCGGATAAGGCGCAGCGGTCGG
GCTGAACGGGGGGTTCGTGCACACAGCCCAGCTTGGAGCGAACGACCTACACCGAACTGAGATACCTACA
GCGTGAGCTATGAGAAAGCGCCACGCTTCCCGAAGGGAGAAAGGCGGACAGGTATCCGGTAAGCGGCAGG
GTCGGAACAGGAGAGCGCACGAGGGAGCTTCCAGGGGGAAACGCCTGGTATCTTTATAGTCCTGTCGGGT
TTCGCCACCTCTGACTTGAGCGTCGATTTTTGTGATGCTCGTCAGGGGGGCGGAGCCTATGGAAAAACGC
CAGCAACGCGGCCTTTTTACGGTTCCTGGCCTTTTGCTGGCCTTTTGCTCACATGTTCTTTCCTGCGTTA
TCCCCTGATTCTGTGGATAACCGTATTACCGCCATGCATTAGTTATTAATAGTAATCAATTACGGGGTCA
TTAGTTCATAGCCCATATATGGAGTTCCG
Features (pLannotate 1.2.2; 15 found; start..end, strand, type, name):
      1..304     +  enhancer       CMV enhancer: human cytomegalovirus immediate early enhancer
    305..508     +  promoter       CMV promoter: human cytomegalovirus (CMV) immediate early promoter
    553..1269    +  CDS            EGFP: EGFP is a basic (constitutively fluorescent) green fluorescent protein published in 1996, derived from Aequorea victoria. It is reported to be a rapidly-maturing weak dimer with moderate acid sensitivity.
   1270..1305    +  misc_feature   MCS (fragment): multiple cloning site
   1928..2012    +  CDS            large T antigen (fragment): large T antigen from SV40 (simian virus 40)
   2035..2156    +  polyA_signal   SV40 poly(A) signal: SV40 polyadenylation signal
   2190..2618    -  rep_origin     f1 ori (sequence partly withheld): f1 bacteriophage origin of replication; arrow indicates direction of (+) strand synthesis
   2645..2749    +  promoter       AmpR promoter: bla
   2751..3108    +  promoter       SV40 promoter: SV40 enhancer and early promoter
   3143..3937    +  CDS            NeoR/KanR: aminoglycoside phosphotransferase from Tn5; aph(3')-II (or nptII); confers resistance to neomycin, kanamycin, and G418 (Geneticin®)
   3958..4110    +  CDS            ble (fragment): BLE_KLEPN - Experimental evidence at protein level: Swiss-Prot protein existence level 1. Binding protein with a strong affinity to the bleomycin family of antibiotics. Binds to CL990; an antimitotic-antibiotic compound. From Klebsiella pneumoniae.
   4169..4216    +  polyA_signal   HSV TK poly(A) signal: herpes simplex virus thymidine kinase polyadenylation signal (Cole and Stacy, 1985)
   4307..4323    -  polyA_signal   bGH poly(A) signal (fragment): bovine growth hormone polyadenylation signal
   4545..5133    +  rep_origin     ori: high-copy-number ColE1/pMB1/pBR322/pUC origin of replication
   5248..5307    +  enhancer       CMV enhancer (fragment): human cytomegalovirus immediate early enhancer
