[The description below was written by a language model from this plasmid's Addgene catalogue record and pLannotate feature annotations shown in this document.]
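Description:
EGFP-Nsp8 is a mammalian expression plasmid built on the Clontech pEGFP-C1 backbone, designed to produce the SARS-CoV-2 non-structural protein 8 as a fluorescent fusion for localization studies in cultured cells. The insert is a codon-optimized Nsp8 coding sequence of about 600 bp, corresponding to one of the mature products of the viral ORF1ab polyprotein. It was amplified by PCR from a previously published template and cloned between the EcoRI and BamHI sites of the multiple cloning site, both of which were preserved. Transcription is driven by the human cytomegalovirus immediate early enhancer and promoter, and EGFP sits upstream of and in frame with Nsp8, so the fluorescent protein is fused to its N terminus. An SV40 polyadenylation signal terminates the transcript. The automated feature table does not label the Nsp8 sequence itself. It leaves an unannotated gap between the remaining MCS fragment and the SV40-derived sequences, which is where the insert would be expected to lie in the 5,307 nt sequenced record.

The plasmid is propagated in E. coli at high copy from a ColE1/pUC-type origin and also carries an f1 phage origin. A single Tn5 aminoglycoside phosphotransferase gene (NeoR/KanR) provides dual selection. A bacterial bla-type promoter drives it for kanamycin resistance in bacteria, while the SV40 enhancer/early promoter and an HSV TK polyadenylation signal allow G418 selection in mammalian cells. Short annotated fragments such as the ble and bGH poly(A) hits appear to be partial matches rather than functional elements. The construct belongs to a library of fluorescently tagged SARS-CoV-2 proteins used to examine their expression and subcellular distribution in different cell types.
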