Addgene plasmid #165114: EGFP-Nsp8
Purpose: mammalian expression and localization
Depositing lab: Bruno Antonny. Depositing organization: CNRS UMR 7275, Institut de Pharmacologie Moleculaire et Cellulaire (IPMC). Publication: A comprehensive library of fluorescent constructs of SARS-CoV-2 proteins and their initial characterisation in different cell types. Miserey-Lenkei S, Trajkovic K, D'Ambrosio JM, Patel AJ, Copic A, Mathur P, Schauer K, Goud B, Albanese V, Gautier R, Subra M, Kovacs D, Barelli H, Antonny B. Biol Cell. 2021 Jul;113(7):311-328. doi: 10.1111/boc.202000158. Epub 2021 May 10. PubMed 33666950.
Backbone
  Vector backbone: pEGFPC1
  Backbone manufacturer: Clontech
  Backbone size w/o insert (bp): 4700
  Vector type: Mammalian Expression
  Selectable markers: Neomycin (select with G418)
Growth in bacteria
  Bacterial resistance: Kanamycin, 50 μg/mL
  Growth temperature: 37°C
  Growth strain: DH5alpha
  Copy number: High Copy
Gene/Insert
  Gene/Insert name: Nsp8
  Species: codon optimized SARS-COV-2
  Insert size (bp): 600
  Entrez Gene: ORF1ab (a.k.a. GU280_gp01)
  Promoter: CMV
  Tag / fusion protein: EGFP (N terminal on insert)
  Cloning method: Restriction Enzyme; 5′ cloning site EcoRI (not destroyed); 3′ cloning site BamHI (not destroyed)
  Sequencing primers: 5′ AACGAGAAGCGCGATCA; 3′ TATGTTTCAGGTTCAGG
Resource information
  A portion of this plasmid was derived from a plasmid made by: Inserts were prepared by PCR with templates that have been published elsewhere: Gordon et al., 2020a.
Terms and licenses: Academic/Nonprofit Terms; Industry Terms: Not Available to Industry
Depositor comments: Please visit https://www.biorxiv.org/content/10.1101/2020.12.19.423586v1 for BioRxiv preprint. bioRxiv 2020.12.19.423586v1
How to cite: EGFP-Nsp8 was a gift from Bruno Antonny (Addgene plasmid # 165114 ; http://n2t.net/addgene:165114 ; RRID:Addgene_165114)
