>Addgene plasmid #165114 | EGFP-Nsp8 | depositor full sequence | sequence record 322248 | EGFP-Nsp8 sequence 704 bps
CTCGGCATGGACGAGCTGTACAAGTCCGGACTCAGATCTCGAGCTCAAGCTTCGAATTCTATGGCAATCG
CATCTGAATTTTCTAGTCTCCCCTCCTATGCAGCGTTTGCAACTGCCCAGGAGGCATACGAGCAGGCTGT
TGCGAACGGCGACTCCGAAGTGGTGCTGAAGAAGCTGAAAAAGTCTCTGAACGTCGCAAAATCCGAGTTT
GATAGAGATGCAGCAATGCAAAGAAAGCTGGAGAAAATGGCAGATCAAGCTATGACACAAATGTACAAGC
AGGCCCGCTCAGAGGATAAACGAGCTAAAGTTACCTCCGCAATGCAAACTATGCTGTTCACCATGCTGAG
AAAGCTGGACAACGACGCGCTGAACAATATAATTAATAATGCGCGGGACGGGTGCGTACCCTTGAATATT
ATTCCCCTTACGACTGCCGCGAAGCTCATGGTTGTCATACCAGATTATAACACTTACAAGAATACGTGTG
ATGGTACGACGTTCACTTATGCGTCTGCATTGTGGGAAATTCAGCAAGTGGTAGACGCTGATTCCAAGAT
AGTACAGTTGTCCGAGATTAGCATGGACAACAGTCCCAATCTCGCTTGGCCTCTGATCGTTACCGCATTG
AGGGCTAACAGCGCAGTCAAACTGCAGTAAGGATCCACCGGATCTAGATAACTGATCATAATCAGCCATA
CCAC
